>Addgene plasmid #19550 | pcDNA5/FRT/TO HIS DNAJB2a | depositor full sequence | sequence record 9186 | Author sequence
GACGGATCGGGAGATCTCCCGATCCCCTATGGTGCACTCTCAGTACAATCTGCTCTGATGCCGCATAGTT
AAGCCAGTATCTGCTCCCTGCTTGTGTGTTGGAGGTCGCTGAGTAGTGCGCGAGCAAAATTTAAGCTACA
ACAAGGCAAGGCTTGACCGACAATTGCATGAAGAATCTGCTTAGGGTTAGGCGTTTTGCGCTGCTTCGCG
ATGTACGGGCCAGATATACGCGTTGACATTGATTATTGACTAGTTATTAATAGTAATCAATTACGGGGTC
ATTAGTTCATAGCCCATATATGGAGTTCCGCGTTACATAACTTACGGTAAATGGCCCGCCTGGCTGACCG
CCCAACGACCCCCGCCCATTGACGTCAATAATGACGTATGTTCCCATAGTAACGCCAATAGGGACTTTCC
ATTGACGTCAATGGGTGGAGTATTTACGGTAAACTGCCCACTTGGCAGTACATCAAGTGTATCATATGCC
AAGTACGCCCCCTATTGACGTCAATGACGGTAAATGGCCCGCCTGGCATTATGCCCAGTACATGACCTTA
TGGGACTTTCCTACTTGGCAGTACATCTACGTATTAGTCATCGCTATTACCATGGTGATGCGGTTTTGGC
AGTACATCAATGGGCGTGGATAGCGGTTTGACTCACGGGGATTTCCAAGTCTCCACCCCATTGACGTCAA
TGGGAGTTTGTTTTGGCACCAAAATCAACGGGACTTTCCAAAATGTCGTAACAACTCCGCCCCATTGACG
CAAATGGGCGGTAGGCGTGTACGGTGGGAGGTCTATATAAGCAGAGCTCTCCCTATCAGTGATAGAGATC
TCCCTATCAGTGATAGAGATCGTCGACGAGCTCGTTTAGTGAACCGTCAGATCGCCTGGAGACGCCATCC
ACGCTGTTTTGACCTCCATAGAAGACACCGGGACCGATCCAGCCTCCGGACTCTAGCGTTTAAACTTAAG
CTTCTGCAGACCATGCATCATCACCATCACCATGGATCCACCATGGCATCCTACTACGAGATCCTAGACG
TGCCGCGAAGTGCGTCCGCTGATGACATCAAGAAGGCGTATCGGCGCAAGGCTCTCCAGTGGCACCCAGA
CAAAAACCCAGATAATAAAGAGTTTGCTGAGAAGAAATTTAAGGAGGTGGCCGAGGCATATGAAGTGCTG
TCTGACAAGCACAAGCGGGAGATTTACGACCGCTATGGCCGGGAAGGGCTGACAGGGACAGGAACTGGCC
CATCTCGGGCAGAAGCTGGCAGTGGTGGGCCTGGCTTCACCTTCACCTTCCGCAGCCCCGAGGAGGTCTT
CCGGGAATTCTTTGGGAGTGGAGACCCTTTTGCAGAGCTCTTTGATGACCTGGGCCCCTTCTCAGAGCTT
CAGAACCGGGGTTCCCGACACTCAGGCCCCTTCTTTACCTTCTCTTCCTCCTTCCCTGGGCACTCCGATT
TCTCCTCCTCATCTTTCTCCTTCAGTCCTGGGGCTGGTGCTTTTCGCTCTGTTTCTACATCTACCACCTT
TGTCCAAGGACGCCGCATCACCACACGCAGAATCATGGAGAACGGGCAGGAGCGGGTGGAAGTGGAGGAG
GATGGGCAGCTGAAGTCAGTCACAATCAATGGTGTCCCAGATGACCTGGCACTGGGCTTGGAGCTGAGCC
GTCGCGAGCAGCAGCCGTCAGTCACTTCCAGGTCTGGGGGCACTCAGGTCCAGCAGACCCCTGCCTCATG
CCCCTTGGACAGCGACCTCTCTGAGGATGAGGACCTGCAGCTGGCCATGGCCTACAGCCTGTCAGAGATG
GAGGCAGCTGGGAAGAAACCCGCAGATGTGTTCTGAGCGGCCGCTCGAGTCTAGAGGGCCCGTTTAAACC
CGCTGATCAGCCTCGACTGTGCCTTCTAGTTGCCAGCCATCTGTTGTTTGCCCCTCCCCCGTGCCTTCCT
TGACCCTGGAAGGTGCCACTCCCACTGTCCTTTCCTAATAAAATGAGGAAATTGCATCGCATTGTCTGAG
TAGGTGTCATTCTATTCTGGGGGGTGGGGTGGGGCAGGACAGCAAGGGGGAGGATTGGGAAGACAATAGC
AGGCATGCTGGGGATGCGGTGGGCTCTATGGCTTCTGAGGCGGAAAGAACCAGCTGGGGCTCTAGGGGGT
ATCCCC
[124 nt withheld, positions 2177-2300]
C
[91 nt withheld, positions 2302-2392]
AGGGTGATGGTTCACGTACCTAGAAGTTCCTATTCCGAAGTTCCTATTCTCTAGAAAGTATAGGAACTTC
CTTGGCCAAAAAGCCTGAACTCACCGCGACGTCTGTCGAGAAGTTTCTGATCGAAAAGTTCGACAGCGTC
TCCGACCTGATGCAGCTCTCGGAGGGCGAAGAATCTCGTGCTTTCAGCTTCGATGTAGGAGGGCGTGGAT
ATGTCCTGCGGGTAAATAGCTGCGCCGATGGTTTCTACAAAGATCGTTATGTTTATCGGCACTTTGCATC
GGCCGCGCTCCCGATTCCGGAAGTGCTTGACATTGGGGAATTCAGCGAGAGCCTGACCTATTGCATCTCC
CGCCGTGCACAGGGTGTCACGTTGCAAGACCTGCCTGAAACCGAACTGCCCGCTGTTCTGCAGCCGGTCG
CGGAGGCCATGGATGCGATCGCTGCGGCCGATCTTAGCCAGACGAGCGGGTTCGGCCCATTCGGACCGCA
AGGAATCGGTCAATACACTACATGGCGTGATTTCATATGCGCGATTGCTGATCCCCATGTGTATCACTGG
CAAACTGTGATGGACGACACCGTCAGTGCGTCCGTCGCGCAGGCTCTCGATGAGCTGATGCTTTGGGCCG
AGGACTGCCCCGAAGTCCGGCACCTCGTGCACGCGGATTTCGGCTCCAACAATGTCCTGACGGACAATGG
CCGCATAACAGCGGTCATTGACTGGAGCGAGGCGATGTTCGGGGATTCCCAATACGAGGTCGCCAACATC
TTCTTCTGGAGGCCGTGGTTGGCTTGTATGGAGCAGCAGACGCGCTACTTCGAGCGGAGGCATCCGGAGC
TTGCAGGATCGCCGCGGCTCCGGGCGTATATGCTCCGCATTGGTCTTGACCAACTCTATCAGAGCTTGGT
TGACGGCAATTTCGATGATGCAGCTTGGGCGCAGGGTCGATGCGACGCAATCGTCCGATCCGGAGCCGGG
ACTGTCGGGCGTACACAAATCGCCCGCAGAAGCGCGGCCGTCTGGACCGATGGCTGTGTAGAAGTACTCG
CCGATAGTGGAAACCGACGCCCCAGCACTCGTCCGAGGGCAAAGGAATAGCACGTACTACGAGATTTCGA
TTCCACCGCCGCCTTCTATGAAAGGTTGGGCTTCGGAATCGTTTTCCGGGACGCCGGCTGGATGATCCTC
CAGCGCGGGGATCTCATGCTGGAGTTCTTCGCCCACCCCAACTTGTTTATTGCAGCTTATAATGGTTACA
AATAAAGCAATAGCATCACAAATTTCACAAATAAAGCATTTTTTTCACTGCATTCTAGTTGTGGTTTGTC
CAAACTCATCAATGTATCTTATCATGTCTGTATACCGTCGACCTCTAGCTAGAGCTTGGCGTAATCATGG
TCATAGCTGTTTCCTGTGTGAAATTGTTATCCGCTCACAATTCCACACAACATACGAGCCGGAAGCATAA
AGTGTAAAGCCTGGGGTGCCTAATGAGTGAGCTAACTCACATTAATTGCGTTGCGCTCACTGCCCGCTTT
CCAGTCGGGAAACCTGTCGTGCCAGCTGCATTAATGAATCGGCCAACGCGCGGGGAGAGGCGGTTTGCGT
ATTGGGCGCTCTTCCGCTTCCTCGCTCACTGACTCGCTGCGCTCGGTCGTTCGGCTGCGGCGAGCGGTAT
CAGCTCACTCAAAGGCGGTAATACGGTTATCCACAGAATCAGGGGATAACGCAGGAAAGAACATGTGAGC
AAAAGGCCAGCAAAAGGCCAGGAACCGTAAAAAGGCCGCGTTGCTGGCGTTTTTCCATAGGCTCCGCCCC
CCTGACGAGCATCACAAAAATCGACGCTCAAGTCAGAGGTGGCGAAACCCGACAGGACTATAAAGATACC
AGGCGTTTCCCCCTGGAAGCTCCCTCGTGCGCTCTCCTGTTCCGACCCTGCCGCTTACCGGATACCTGTC
CGCCTTTCTCCCTTCGGGAAGCGTGGCGCTTTCTCATAGCTCACGCTGTAGGTATCTCAGTTCGGTGTAG
GTCGTTCGCTCCAAGCTGGGCTGTGTGCACGAACCCCCCGTTCAGCCCGACCGCTGCGCCTTATCCGGTA
ACTATCGTCTTGAGTCCAACCCGGTAAGACACGACTTATCGCCACTGGCAGCAGCCACTGGTAACAGGAT
TAGCAGAGCGAGGTATGTAGGCGGTGCTACAGAGTTCTTGAAGTGGTGGCCTAACTACGGCTACACTAGA
AGAACAGTATTTGGTATCTGCGCTCTGCTGAAGCCAGTTACCTTCGGAAAAAGAGTTGGTAGCTCTTGAT
CCGGCAAACAAACCACCGCTGGTAGCGGTGGTTTTTTTGTTTGCAAGCAGCAGATTACGCGCAGAAAAAA
AGGATCTCAAGAAGATCCTTTGATCTTTTCTACGGGGTCTGACGCTCAGTGGAACGAAAACTCACGTTAA
GGGATTTTGGTCATGAGATTATCAAAAAGGATCTTCACCTAGATCCTTTTAAATTAAAAATGAAGTTTTA
AATCAATCTAAAGTATATATGAGTAAACTTGGTCTGACAGTTACCAATGCTTAATCAGTGAGGCACCTAT
CTCAGCGATCTGTCTATTTCGTTCATCCATAGTTGCCTGACTCCCCGTCGTGTAGATAACTACGATACGG
GAGGGCTTACCATCTGGCCCCAGTGCTGCAATGATACCGCGAGACCCACGCTCACCGGCTCCAGATTTAT
CAGCAATAAACCAGCCAGCCGGAAGGGCCGAGCGCAGAAGTGGTCCTGCAACTTTATCCGCCTCCATCCA
GTCTATTAATTGTTGCCGGGAAGCTAGAGTAAGTAGTTCGCCAGTTAATAGTTTGCGCAACGTTGTTGCC
ATTGCTACAGGCATCGTGGTGTCACGCTCGTCGTTTGGTATGGCTTCATTCAGCTCCGGTTCCCAACGAT
CAAGGCGAGTTACATGATCCCCCATGTTGTGCAAAAAAGCGGTTAGCTCCTTCGGTCCTCCGATCGTTGT
CAGAAGTAAGTTGGCCGCAGTGTTATCACTCATGGTTATGGCAGCACTGCATAATTCTCTTACTGTCATG
CCATCCGTAAGATGCTTTTCTGTGACTGGTGAGTACTCAACCAAGTCATTCTGAGAATAGTGTATGCGGC
GACCGAGTTGCTCTTGCCCGGCGTCAATACGGGATAATACCGCGCCACATAGCAGAACTTTAAAAGTGCT
CATCATTGGAAAACGTTCTTCGGGGCGAAAACTCTCAAGGATCTTACCGCTGTTGAGATCCAGTTCGATG
TAACCCACTCGTGCACCCAACTGATCTTCAGCATCTTTTACTTTCACCAGCGTTTCTGGGTGAGCAAAAA
CAGGAAGGCAAAATGCCGCAAAAAAGGGAATAAGGGCGACACGGAAATGTTGAATACTCATACTCTTCCT
TTTTCAATATTATTGAAGCATTTATCAGGGTTATTGTCTCATGAGCGGATACATATTTGAATGTATTTAG
AAAAATAAACAAATAGGGGTTCCGCGCACATTTCCCCGAAAAGTGCCACCTGACGTC
Features (pLannotate 1.2.2; 21 found; start..end, strand, type, name):
     28..80      -  misc_feature   bom (fragment): basis of mobility region from pBR322
    235..614     +  enhancer       CMV enhancer: human cytomegalovirus immediate early enhancer
    615..818     +  promoter       CMV promoter: human cytomegalovirus (CMV) immediate early promoter
    820..839     +  promoter       PLtetO-1 promoter (fragment): modified phage lambda PL promoter with tet operator sites (Lutz and Bujard, 1997)
    841..860     +  promoter       PLtetO-1 promoter (fragment): modified phage lambda PL promoter with tet operator sites (Lutz and Bujard, 1997)
    868..901     +  promoter       TRE3GV promoter (fragment): 3rd-generation Tet-responsive promoter that can be activated by binding of Tet-On® 3G, optimized for retroviral and lentiviral vectors
   1023..1844    +  CDS            DNAJB2 (fragment): DNJB2_HUMAN - Also known as HSJ1 From Homo sapiens (Human).
   1907..2131    +  polyA_signal   bGH poly(A) signal: bovine growth hormone polyadenylation signal
   2135..2156    +  promoter       SV40 promoter (fragment): SV40 enhancer and early promoter
   2177..2410    +  rep_origin     f1 ori (fragment) (sequence partly withheld): f1 bacteriophage origin of replication; arrow indicates direction of (+) strand synthesis
   2415..2462    +  protein_bind   FRT: FLP-mediated recombination occurs in the 8-bp core sequence TCTAGAAA (Turan and Bode, 2011). FLP recombinase from the Saccharomyces cerevisiae 2μ plasmid
   2470..3492    +  CDS            HygR: aminoglycoside phosphotransferase from E. coli; aph(4)-Ia; confers resistance to hygromycin
   3502..3627    +  CDS            ble (fragment): BLE_KLEPN - Experimental evidence at protein level: Swiss-Prot protein existence level 1. Binding protein with a strong affinity to the bleomycin family of antibiotics. Binds to CL990; an antimitotic-antibiotic compound. From Klebsiella pneumoniae.
   3622..3743    +  polyA_signal   SV40 poly(A) signal: SV40 polyadenylation signal
   3816..3832    -  protein_bind   lac operator: The lac repressor binds to the lac operator to inhibit transcription in E. coli. This inhibition can be relieved by adding lactose or isopropyl-β-D-thiogalactopyranoside (IPTG). lac repressor encoded by lacI
   3840..3870    -  promoter       lac promoter: promoter for the E. coli lac operon
   3885..3906    -  protein_bind   CAP binding site: CAP binding activates transcription in the presence of cAMP. E. coli catabolite activator protein
   3919..4011    -  CDS            lacI (fragment): lac repressor; lacI; The lac repressor binds to the lac operator to inhibit transcription in E. coli. This inhibition can be relieved by adding lactose or isopropyl-β-D-thiogalactopyranoside (IPTG).
   4194..4782    -  rep_origin     ori: high-copy-number ColE1/pMB1/pBR322/pUC origin of replication
   4953..5813    -  CDS            AmpR: β-lactamase; bla; confers resistance to ampicillin, carbenicillin, and related antibiotics
   5814..5918    -  promoter       AmpR promoter: bla
