[The description below was written by a language model from this plasmid's Addgene catalogue record and pLannotate feature annotations shown in this document.]
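Description:
pcDNA5/FRT/TO HIS DNAJB2a is a mammalian expression plasmid built on the Invitrogen pcDNA5/FRT/TO backbone. It carries the human DNAJB2a cDNA, a member of the HSP40/DNAJ co-chaperone family (also known as HSJ1). The insert of about 1 kb sits between retained BamHI and NotI sites, downstream of a His tag supplied by the modified backbone, so the protein is produced with an N-terminal His tag. Transcription is driven by the CMV immediate early enhancer and promoter. Short tet-operator matches immediately follow the promoter and were annotated as PLtetO-1 and TRE fragments. They correspond to the tandem TetO sites of the "TO" design, which keep the promoter repressed in cells expressing the Tet repressor and allow induction with tetracycline or doxycycline. A bovine growth hormone polyadenylation signal terminates the transcript.

Downstream lies an FRT site placed directly in front of a hygromycin resistance coding sequence with an SV40 poly(A) signal; no complete promoter is annotated upstream of that gene. This matches the Flp-In arrangement, in which FLP-mediated recombination into a genomic FRT docking site is expected to supply the promoter context for hygromycin resistance. Selection then yields isogenic, single-copy stable lines. The plasmid can also be used for transient transfection. In E. coli it is maintained by a high-copy ColE1/pUC-type origin and selected with ampicillin through the bla gene. The small f1 ori, ble, SV40 promoter and lac-region matches appear to be backbone remnants.

The construct belongs to a human HSPH/HSPA/DNAJ expression library. The depositor cautions that inserts were amplified from pooled reference RNA from ten cell lines, so polymorphisms are possible. Clones were sequence-verified only for the presence of the correct gene.
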