Addgene plasmid #19550: pcDNA5/FRT/TO HIS DNAJB2a
Depositing lab: Harm Kampinga. Depositing organization: University Medical Center Groningen. Publication: Computational analysis of the human HSPH/HSPA/DNAJ family and cloning of a human HSPH/HSPA/DNAJ expression library. Hageman J, Kampinga HH. Cell Stress Chaperones. 2009 Jan;14(1):1-21. doi: 10.1007/s12192-008-0060-2. Epub 2008 Aug 7. PubMed 18686016.
Backbone
  Vector backbone: pcDNA5/FRT/TO
  Backbone manufacturer: Invitrogen
  Backbone size w/o insert (bp): 5137
  Vector type: Mammalian Expression
  Selectable markers: Hygromycin
Growth in bacteria
  Bacterial resistance: Ampicillin, 100 μg/mL
  Growth temperature: 37°C
  Growth strain: DH5alpha
  Copy number: High Copy
Gene/Insert
  Gene/Insert name: DNAJB2a (alt name: DNAJB2a)
  Species: H. sapiens (human)
  Insert size (bp): 1004
  Tag / fusion protein: His (N terminal on backbone)
  Cloning method: Restriction Enzyme; 5′ cloning site BamHI (not destroyed); 3′ cloning site NotI (not destroyed)
  Sequencing primers: 5′ LNCX; 3′ BGH-rev
Terms and licenses: Academic/Nonprofit Terms; Industry Terms: Not Available to Industry
Depositor comments: Part of the HSP40 gene family Disclaimer: For cloning the various HSP genes, the Stratagene reference RNA for cDNA synthesis was used and genes were amplified from this mixture that originates from 10 different cell lines from different somatic origin and ultimately coming from 10 different individuals. This strategy was used to maximize the chance for the presence of individual HSP transcripts. Users must be aware that this mixture thus represents 20 complete haploid genomes, meaning that for each individual gene there might be polymorphisms that could potentially have functional consequences. The library was sequence verified only for the presence of the correct gene.
How to cite: pcDNA5/FRT/TO HIS DNAJB2a was a gift from Harm Kampinga (Addgene plasmid # 19550 ; http://n2t.net/addgene:19550 ; RRID:Addgene_19550)
