>Addgene plasmid #19550 | pcDNA5/FRT/TO HIS DNAJB2a | addgene partial sequence | sequence record 25327 | 19550 with LNCX
GCTGTTTTGACCTCCATAGAAGACACCGGGACCGATCCAGCCTCCGGACTCTAGCGTTTAAACTTAAGCT
TCTGCAGACCATGCATCATCACCATCACCATGGATCCACCATGGCATCCTACTACGAGATCCTAGACGTG
CCGCGAAGTGCGTCCGCTGATGACATCAAGAAGGCGTATCGGCGCAAGGCTCTCCAGTGGCACCCAGACA
AAAACCCAGATAATAAAGAGTTTGCTGAGAAGAAATTTAAGGAGGTGGCCGAGGCATATGAAGTGCTGTC
TGACAAGCACAAGCGGGAGATTTACGACCGCTATGGCCGGGAAGGGCTGACAGGGACAGGAACTGGCCCA
TCTCGGGCAGAAGCTGGCAGTGGTGGGCCTGGCTTCACCTTCACCTTCCGCAGCCCCGAGGAGGTCTTCC
GGGAATTCTTTGGGAGTGGAGACCCTTTTGCAGAGCTCTTTGATGACCTGGGCCCCTTCTCAGAGCTTCA
GAACCGGGGTTCCCGACACTCAGGCCCCTTCTTTACCTTCTCTTCCTCCTTCCCTGGGCACTCCGATTTC
TCCTCCTCATCTTTCTCCTTCAGTCCTGGGGCTGGTGCTTTTCGCTCTGTTTCTACATCTACCACCTTTG
TCCAAGGACGCCGCATCACCACACGCAGAATCATGGAGAACGGGCAGGAGCGGGTGGAAGTGGAGGAGGA
TGGGCAGCTGAAGTCAGTCACAATCAATGGTGTCCCAGATGACCTGGCACTGGGCTTGGNGCTGAGCCGT
CGCGAGCAGCAGCCGTCAGTCACTTCCNGGTCTGGGGGCACTCNNNTCCAGCAGACCCCTGCCTCATGCC
CCT
